Addgene plasmid #29205: pEMS1408
Purpose: Expression of the reporter gene under the control of the MiniPromoter in this plasmid has not been tested
Depositing lab: Elizabeth Simpson. Publication: Targeted CNS Delivery Using Human MiniPromoters and Demonstrated Compatibility with Adeno-Associated Viral Vectors. de Leeuw CN, Dyka FM, Boye SL, Laprise S, Zhou M, Chou AY, Borretta L, McInerny SC, Banks KG, Portales-Casamar E, Swanson MI, D'Souza CA, Boye SE, Jones SJ, Holt RA, Goldowitz D, Hauswirth WW, Wasserman WW, Simpson EM. Mol Ther Methods Clin Dev. 2014 Jan 8;1:5. 10.1038/mtm.2013.5 PubMed 24761428.
Backbone
  Vector backbone: pEMS1306
  Backbone size w/o insert (bp): 16454
  Vector type: Pleiades Promoter Project [sic, Pleaides Plieades]
Growth in bacteria
  Bacterial resistance: Ampicillin, 100 μg/mL
  Growth temperature: 37°C
  Growth strain: DH5alpha
  Growth instructions: DH10B
  Copy number: High Copy
Gene/Insert
  Gene/Insert name: Ple201 (alt names: SLC6A5; solute carrier family 6, member 5)
  Species: H. sapiens (human)
  Insert size (bp): 1994
  Entrez Gene: SLC6A5 (a.k.a. GLYT-2, GLYT2, HKPX3, NET1)
  Tag / fusion protein: EGFP-NLS (C terminal on backbone)
  Cloning method: Restriction Enzyme; 5′ cloning site FseI (unknown if destroyed); 3′ cloning site AscI (unknown if destroyed)
  Sequencing primers: 5′ Unknown
Terms and licenses: Academic/Nonprofit Terms; Industry Terms: Not Available to Industry
How to cite: pEMS1408 was a gift from Elizabeth Simpson (Addgene plasmid # 29205 ; http://n2t.net/addgene:29205 ; RRID:Addgene_29205)
