[The description below was written by a language model from this plasmid's Addgene catalogue record.]
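Description:
pEMS1408 is a Pleiades Promoter Project plasmid built on the large pEMS1306 backbone (about 16.5 kb without insert). It carries Ple201, a roughly 2 kb human MiniPromoter designed from regulatory sequence of SLC6A5, the gene encoding solute carrier family 6 member 5, also known as the glycine transporter GLYT2. The MiniPromoter was cloned by restriction enzyme digestion between FseI and AscI sites, although the record does not say whether those sites survive. This places it upstream of a backbone-encoded EGFP-NLS reporter. The nuclear localisation signal concentrates the green fluorescent signal in the nucleus, which generally makes individual expressing cells easier to identify and count in tissue. The plasmid is maintained in E. coli as a high-copy construct under ampicillin selection.

Constructs of this series pair compact human regulatory elements with a reporter to test whether a small synthetic promoter can reproduce the restricted expression pattern of its source gene. The associated work concerns targeted central nervous system delivery and the compatibility of MiniPromoters with adeno-associated viral vectors. For this particular plasmid, the depositor states that reporter expression under Ple201 has not been tested, so any specificity for SLC6A5-like expression remains unverified.

No feature table was supplied. The origin of replication, polyadenylation signals and other backbone elements that account for the vector's considerable size, along with any genomic targeting or mammalian selection components, are therefore not stated and cannot be described here.
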