>Addgene plasmid #29205 | pEMS1408 | addgene partial sequence | sequence record 39580 | EGFP-N 5'-CGTCGCCGTCCAGCTCGACCAG-3'
GCTCACCATGGTGGCGGAAGTTCCTATACCTTTTGAAGAATAGGAACTTCGGCGCGCCTGGAGGGTGAAA
CCCGCTATTGACAAGACTGGGTTTGGCTCAGGCAGGAGAGGCGCTTTCTATATCTCCTTGGGAAAGGCCG
GGTTTGCGTCAGTGCAAAGCAAGGTGCCCTTGGTTTGACATTTTCTTGATAATACAAGTTTGATAAATCA
TTACCCCCTTGGATTCAAGTTTTAAAGGGACAACAGCCTAGAGTATGCTGGCCAGTTGTCACTCCAGCGG
GAGGGGGCTGCGTGTTTGGCGTGACTCATGTGGTCTGATTACTAAACCGAAACCGGCAGGAGGGGAAGAC
AGAAGTTTGCCTCCTCCTAATTAAGGGAAACATGGGAGGGACACGTCCCACTGCACCCAAGGCAAGGCGC
AGCCGCCAACAGAGTGGATCGGGCTGTAGAGGAGGAAGGAGGGGGTTAAATCACTGTCTATTCTTTCCCT
TTCACTAGATTCCATTGCTGTCCCCCCTTATCTTCAGGGATTCCGAAAATATTACTCCGAAAGAGGTTGA
GGGCCCCAAGCCTCCTGCAATATCCCCTCCCACCACCGGGCGGCAGGAGCATGCTTCCCAGC
