>Addgene plasmid #29205 | pEMS1408 | addgene partial sequence | sequence record 39712 | pEMS1307-fwd 5'-ccgcacgtctaagaaaccat-3'
CACGAGGCCCTTTCGTCTTCAAGAATTAATTCCGATCATATTCAATAACCCTTAATGAATTCGAGCTCCT
AGGCCGGCCTGTGTAAGATAACAAATCTAGTTACTACTCTGTGTCTTAAATTTAGTTTATTATCGTTGTA
GGTTTTTTTGTGGTTATTTTGATCGTGATTCTTAACCTTGTCTTTGCTACCTGGCGGGAGGAGGTGGGTT
GTGGAGCGCTGGGACTCAACCAATTTGGCCTCAAGCGCTCGCAGGTGCCAGGGCATCAGCTTTGTGGCCA
CAGCTTGTCTATGGGGGAAAAAGGCAGTGTGCATTGTTGAATGACAAAGGAAATGGGGCGGAAAATTAAA
GAATCTTTCTACAGTGGTGATGGGGATGCGGGCACCCACAGCTGTGATGTGGAATCCAAAGAGGGAGGGG
AGCTCATGACTCCAGGGCTATTTCCATTCCCCCTTTACCCTTACAAAATTACATTTCTACCTCTTTTCTT
AGTTCATCCTCCACTAGGGAGGGAATATTAGCTTCTTTTTGTCATCTGGTTATTGATGAAACGGGCAAAT
TGAGAAATACTGATTGCAGCAGG
